>Addgene plasmid #51371 | pcDNA3-FLAG-Lin28A | depositor full sequence | sequence record 78271 | Full Sequence
GACGGATCGGGAGATCTCCCGATCCCCTATGGTCGACTCTCAGTACAATCTGCTCTGATGCCGCATAGTT
AAGCCAGTATCTGCTCCCTGCTTGTGTGTTGGAGGTCGCTGAGTAGTGCGCGAGCAAAATTTAAGCTACA
ACAAGGCAAGGCTTGACCGACAATTGCATGAAGAATCTGCTTAGGGTTAGGCGTTTTGCGCTGCTTCGCG
ATGTACGGGCCAGATATACGCGTTGACATTGATTATTGACTAGTTATTAATAGTAATCAATTACGGGGTC
ATTAGTTCATAGCCCATATATGGAGTTCCGCGTTACATAACTTACGGTAAATGGCCCGCCTGGCTGACCG
CCCAACGACCCCCGCCCATTGACGTCAATAATGACGTATGTTCCCATAGTAACGCCAATAGGGACTTTCC
ATTGACGTCAATGGGTGGACTATTTACGGTAAACTGCCCACTTGGCAGTACATCAAGTGTATCATATGCC
AAGTACGCCCCCTATTGACGTCAATGACGGTAAATGGCCCGCCTGGCATTATGCCCAGTACATGACCTTA
TGGGACTTTCCTACTTGGCAGTACATCTACGTATTAGTCATCGCTATTACCATGGTGATGCGGTTTTGGC
AGTACATCAATGGGCGTGGATAGCGGTTTGACTCACGGGGATTTCCAAGTCTCCACCCCATTGACGTCAA
TGGGAGTTTGTTTTGGCACCAAAATCAACGGGACTTTCCAAAATGTCGTAACAACTCCGCCCCATTGACG
CAAATGGGCGGTAGGCGTGTACGGTGGGAGGTCTATATAAGCAGAGCTCTCTGGCTAACTAGAGAACCCA
CTGCTTACTGGCTTATCGAAATTAATACGACTCACTATAGGGAGACCCAAGCTTATGGACTACAAAGACG
ATGACGATAAAGGATCCATGGGCTCCGTGTCCAACCAGCAGTTTGCAGGTGGCTGCGCCAAGGCGGCAGA
AGAGGCGCCCGAGGAGGCGCCGGAGGACGCGGCCCGGGCGGCGGACGAGCCTCAGCTGCTGCACGGTGCG
GGCATCTGTAAGTGGTTCAACGTGCGCATGGGGTTCGGCTTCCTGTCCATGACCGCCCGCGCCGGGGTCG
CGCTCGACCCCCCAGTGGATGTCTTTGTGCACCAGAGTAAGCTGCACATGGAAGGGTTCCGGAGCTTGAA
GGAGGGTGAGGCAGTGGAGTTCACCTTTAAGAAGTCAGCCAAGGGTCTGGAATCCATCCGTGTCACCGGA
CCTGGTGGAGTATTCTGTATTGGGAGTGAGAGGCGGCCAAAAGGAAAGAGCATGCAGAAGCGCAGATCAA
AAGGAGACAGGTGCTACAACTGTGGAGGTCTAGATCATCATGCCAAGGAATGCAAGCTGCCACCCCAGCC
CAAGAAGTGCCACTTCTGCCAGAGCATCAGCCATATGGTAGCCTCATGTCCGCTGAAGGCCCAGCAGGGC
CCTAGTGCACAGGGAAAGCCAACCTACTTTCGAGAGGAAGAAGAAGAAATCCACAGCCCTACCCTGCTCC
CGGAGGCACAGAATTGAGCCACACTCGAGCATGCATCTAGAGGGCCCTATTCTATAGTGTCACCTAAATG
CTAGAGCTCGCTGATCAGCCTCGACTGTGCCTTCTAGTTGCCAGCCATCTGTTGTTTGCCCCTCCCCCGT
GCCTTCCTTGACCCTGGAAGGTGCCACTCCCACTGTCCTTTCCTAATAAAATGAGGAAATTGCATCGCAT
TGTCTGAGTAGGTGTCATTCTATTCTGGGGGGTGGGGTGGGGCAGGACAGCAAGGGGGAGGATTGGGAAG
ACAATAGCAGGCATGCTGGGGATGCGGTGGGCTCTATGGCTTCTGAGGCGGAAAGAACCAGCTGGGGCTC
TAGGGGGTATCCCC
[124 nt withheld, positions 1905-2028]
C
[32 nt withheld, positions 2030-2061]
CA
[57 nt withheld, positions 2064-2120]
A
[49 nt withheld, positions 2122-2170]
CCTTTGACGTTGGAGTCCACGTTCTTT
[37 nt withheld, positions 2198-2234]
ACCCTATCTCGGTCTATTCTTTTGATTTATAAGGGATTTTGGGGATTTCGGCCTATTGGTTAAAAAATGA
GCTGATTTAACAAAAATTTAACGCGAATTAATTCTGTGGAATGTGTGTCAGTTAGGGTGTGGAAAGTCCC
CAGGCTCCCCAGGCAGGCAGAAGTATGCAAAGCATGCATCTCAATTAGTCAGCAACCAGGTGTGGAAAGT
CCCCAGGCTCCCCAGCAGGCAGAAGTATGCAAAGCATGCATCTCAATTAGTCAGCAACCATAGTCCCGCC
CCTAACTCCGCCCATCCCGCCCCTAACTCCGCCCAGTTCCGCCCATTCTCCGCCCCATGGCTGACTAATT
TTTTTTATTTATGCAGAGGCCGAGGCCGCCTCTGCCTCTGAGCTATTCCAGAAGTAGTGAGGAGGCTTTT
TTGGAGGCCTAGGCTTTTGCAAAAAGCTCCCGGGAGCTTGTATATCCATTTTCGGATCTGATCAAGAGAC
AGGATGAGGATCGTTTCGCATGATTGAACAAGATGGATTGCACGCAGGTTCTCCGGCCGCTTGGGTGGAG
AGGCTATTCGGCTATGACTGGGCACAACAGACAATCGGCTGCTCTGATGCCGCCGTGTTCCGGCTGTCAG
CGCAGGGGCGCCCGGTTCTTTTTGTCAAGACCGACCTGTCCGGTGCCCTGAATGAACTGCAGGACGAGGC
AGCGCGGCTATCGTGGCTGGCCACGACGGGCGTTCCTTGCGCAGCTGTGCTCGACGTTGTCACTGAAGCG
GGAAGGGACTGGCTGCTATTGGGCGAAGTGCCGGGGCAGGATCTCCTGTCATCTCACCTTGCTCCTGCCG
AGAAAGTATCCATCATGGCTGATGCAATGCGGCGGCTGCATACGCTTGATCCGGCTACCTGCCCATTCGA
CCACCAAGCGAAACATCGCATCGAGCGAGCACGTACTCGGATGGAAGCCGGTCTTGTCGATCAGGATGAT
CTGGACGAAGAGCATCAGGGGCTCGCGCCAGCCGAACTGTTCGCCAGGCTCAAGGCGCGCATGCCCGACG
GCGAGGATCTCGTCGTGACCCATGGCGATGCCTGCTTGCCGAATATCATGGTGGAAAATGGCCGCTTTTC
TGGATTCATCGACTGTGGCCGGCTGGGTGTGGCGGACCGCTATCAGGACATAGCGTTGGCTACCCGTGAT
ATTGCTGAAGAGCTTGGCGGCGAATGGGCTGACCGCTTCCTCGTGCTTTACGGTATCGCCGCTCCCGATT
CGCAGCGCATCGCCTTCTATCGCCTTCTTGACGAGTTCTTCTGAGCGGGACTCTGGGGTTCGAAATGACC
GACCAAGCGACGCCCAACCTGCCATCACGAGATTTCGATTCCACCGCCGCCTTCTATGAAAGGTTGGGCT
TCGGAATCGTTTTCCGGGACGCCGGCTGGATGATCCTCCAGCGCGGGGATCTCATGCTGGAGTTCTTCGC
CCACCCCAACTTGTTTATTGCAGCTTATAATGGTTACAAATAAAGCAATAGCATCACAAATTTCACAAAT
AAAGCATTTTTTTCACTGCATTCTAGTTGTGGTTTGTCCAAACTCATCAATGTATCTTATCATGTCTGTA
TACCGTCGACCTCTAGCTAGAGCTTGGCGTAATCATGGTCATAGCTGTTTCCTGTGTGAAATTGTTATCC
GCTCACAATTCCACACAACATACGAGCCGGAAGCATAAAGTGTAAAGCCTGGGGTGCCTAATGAGTGAGC
TAACTCACATTAATTGCGTTGCGCTCACTGCCCGCTTTCCAGTCGGGAAACCTGTCGTGCCAGCTGCATT
AATGAATCGGCCAACGCGCGGGGAGAGGCGGTTTGCGTATTGGGCGCTCTTCCGCTTCCTCGCTCACTGA
CTCGCTGCGCTCGGTCGTTCGGCTGCGGCGAGCGGTATCAGCTCACTCAAAGGCGGTAATACGGTTATCC
ACAGAATCAGGGGATAACGCAGGAAAGAACATGTGAGCAAAAGGCCAGCAAAAGGCCAGGAACCGTAAAA
AGGCCGCGTTGCTGGCGTTTTTCCATAGGCTCCGCCCCCCTGACGAGCATCACAAAAATCGACGCTCAAG
TCAGAGGTGGCGAAACCCGACAGGACTATAAAGATACCAGGCGTTTCCCCCTGGAAGCTCCCTCGTGCGC
TCTCCTGTTCCGACCCTGCCGCTTACCGGATACCTGTCCGCCTTTCTCCCTTCGGGAAGCGTGGCGCTTT
CTCAATGCTCACGCTGTAGGTATCTCAGTTCGGTGTAGGTCGTTCGCTCCAAGCTGGGCTGTGTGCACGA
ACCCCCCGTTCAGCCCGACCGCTGCGCCTTATCCGGTAACTATCGTCTTGAGTCCAACCCGGTAAGACAC
GACTTATCGCCACTGGCAGCAGCCACTGGTAACAGGATTAGCAGAGCGAGGTATGTAGGCGGTGCTACAG
AGTTCTTGAAGTGGTGGCCTAACTACGGCTACACTAGAAGGACAGTATTTGGTATCTGCGCTCTGCTGAA
GCCAGTTACCTTCGGAAAAAGAGTTGGTAGCTCTTGATCCGGCAAACAAACCACCGCTGGTAGCGGTGGT
TTTTTTGTTTGCAAGCAGCAGATTACGCGCAGAAAAAAAGGATCTCAAGAAGATCCTTTGATCTTTTCTA
CGGGGTCTGACGCTCAGTGGAACGAAAACTCACGTTAAGGGATTTTGGTCATGAGATTATCAAAAAGGAT
CTTCACCTAGATCCTTTTAAATTAAAAATGAAGTTTTAAATCAATCTAAAGTATATATGAGTAAACTTGG
TCTGACAGTTACCAATGCTTAATCAGTGAGGCACCTATCTCAGCGATCTGTCTATTTCGTTCATCCATAG
TTGCCTGACTCCCCGTCGTGTAGATAACTACGATACGGGAGGGCTTACCATCTGGCCCCAGTGCTGCAAT
GATACCGCGAGACCCACGCTCACCGGCTCCAGATTTATCAGCAATAAACCAGCCAGCCGGAAGGGCCGAG
CGCAGAAGTGGTCCTGCAACTTTATCCGCCTCCATCCAGTCTATTAATTGTTGCCGGGAAGCTAGAGTAA
GTAGTTCGCCAGTTAATAGTTTGCGCAACGTTGTTGCCATTGCTACAGGCATCGTGGTGTCACGCTCGTC
GTTTGGTATGGCTTCATTCAGCTCCGGTTCCCAACGATCAAGGCGAGTTACATGATCCCCCATGTTGTGC
AAAAAAGCGGTTAGCTCCTTCGGTCCTCCGATCGTTGTCAGAAGTAAGTTGGCCGCAGTGTTATCACTCA
TGGTTATGGCAGCACTGCATAATTCTCTTACTGTCATGCCATCCGTAAGATGCTTTTCTGTGACTGGTGA
GTACTCAACCAAGTCATTCTGAGAATAGTGTATGCGGCGACCGAGTTGCTCTTGCCCGGCGTCAATACGG
GATAATACCGCGCCACATAGCAGAACTTTAAAAGTGCTCATCATTGGAAAACGTTCTTCGGGGCGAAAAC
TCTCAAGGATCTTACCGCTGTTGAGATCCAGTTCGATGTAACCCACTCGTGCACCCAACTGATCTTCAGC
ATCTTTTACTTTCACCAGCGTTTCTGGGTGAGCAAAAACAGGAAGGCAAAATGCCGCAAAAAAGGGAATA
AGGGCGACACGGAAATGTTGAATACTCATACTCTTCCTTTTTCAATATTATTGAAGCATTTATCAGGGTT
ATTGTCTCATGAGCGGATACATATTTGAATGTATTTAGAAAAATAAACAAATAGGGGTTCCGCGCACATT
TCCCCGAAAAGTGCCACCTGACGTC
Features (pLannotate 1.2.2; 22 found; start..end, strand, type, name):
     36..80      -  misc_feature   bom (fragment): basis of mobility region from pBR322
    235..614     +  enhancer       CMV enhancer: human cytomegalovirus immediate early enhancer
    615..818     +  promoter       CMV promoter: human cytomegalovirus (CMV) immediate early promoter
    814..847     +  LTR            5' LTR (truncated) (fragment): truncated 5' long terminal repeat (LTR) from HIV-1
    863..881     +  promoter       T7 promoter: promoter for bacteriophage T7 RNA polymerase
    897..921     +  CDS            3xFLAG (fragment): three tandem FLAG® epitope tags
    928..1554    +  CDS            LIN28A: LN28A_HUMAN - Also known as CSDD1, LIN28, ZCCHC1. Experimental evidence at protein level: Swiss-Prot protein existence level 1. RNA-binding protein that inhibits processing of pre-let-7 miRNAs and regulates translation of mRNAs that control developmental timing, pluripotency and metabolism (PubMed:21247876). Seems to recognize a common structural G-quartet (G4) feature in its miRNA and mRNA targets (Probable). 'Translational enhancer' that drives specific mRNAs to polysomes and increases the efficiency of protein synthesis. Its association with the translational machinery and target mRNAs resu
   1591..1609    -  promoter       SP6 promoter: promoter for bacteriophage SP6 RNA polymerase
   1635..1859    +  polyA_signal   bGH poly(A) signal: bovine growth hormone polyadenylation signal
   1863..1884    +  promoter       SV40 promoter (fragment): SV40 enhancer and early promoter
   1905..2333    +  rep_origin     f1 ori (sequence partly withheld): f1 bacteriophage origin of replication; arrow indicates direction of (+) strand synthesis
   2347..2677    +  promoter       SV40 promoter: SV40 enhancer and early promoter
   2744..3535    +  CDS            neo: KKA2_KLEPN - Also known as kan, nptII. Experimental evidence at protein level: Swiss-Prot protein existence level 1. Resistance to kanamycin, neomycin, paromomycin, ribostamycin, butirosin and gentamicin B. From Klebsiella pneumoniae.
   3559..3717    +  CDS            ble (fragment): BLE_KLEPN - Experimental evidence at protein level: Swiss-Prot protein existence level 1. Binding protein with a strong affinity to the bleomycin family of antibiotics. Binds to CL990; an antimitotic-antibiotic compound. From Klebsiella pneumoniae.
   3712..3833    +  polyA_signal   SV40 poly(A) signal: SV40 polyadenylation signal
   3906..3922    -  protein_bind   lac operator: The lac repressor binds to the lac operator to inhibit transcription in E. coli. This inhibition can be relieved by adding lactose or isopropyl-β-D-thiogalactopyranoside (IPTG). lac repressor encoded by lacI
   3930..3960    -  promoter       lac promoter: promoter for the E. coli lac operon
   3975..3996    -  protein_bind   CAP binding site: CAP binding activates transcription in the presence of cAMP. E. coli catabolite activator protein
   4009..4101    -  CDS            lacI (fragment): lac repressor; lacI; The lac repressor binds to the lac operator to inhibit transcription in E. coli. This inhibition can be relieved by adding lactose or isopropyl-β-D-thiogalactopyranoside (IPTG).
   4284..4872    -  rep_origin     ori: high-copy-number ColE1/pMB1/pBR322/pUC origin of replication
   5043..5903    -  CDS            AmpR: β-lactamase; bla; confers resistance to ampicillin, carbenicillin, and related antibiotics
   5904..6008    -  promoter       AmpR promoter: bla
