[The description below was written by a language model from this plasmid's Addgene catalogue record and pLannotate feature annotations shown in this document.]
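Description:
pcDNA3-FLAG-Lin28A is a mammalian expression plasmid built on the Invitrogen pcDNA3 backbone (about 6.0 kb) that produces human LIN28A with an N-terminal FLAG epitope. It is propagated in E. coli through a ColE1/pUC-type origin and selected with ampicillin via the β-lactamase gene and its own promoter. The catalogue entry lists it as low copy, although the annotated origin is of the type usually described as high copy. An f1 phage origin is also present, which allows single-stranded DNA production. For selection in mammalian cells, an SV40 enhancer/early promoter drives the neomycin phosphotransferase gene, followed by an SV40 polyadenylation signal, so stable transfectants can be selected with G418.

The expression cassette consists of the human cytomegalovirus immediate-early enhancer and promoter, a short FLAG coding segment carried on the backbone (annotated as a fragment of 3xFLAG, consistent with a single epitope), the roughly 630 bp LIN28A open reading frame cloned between BamHI and XhoI sites that both remain intact, and the bovine growth hormone polyadenylation signal. T7 and SP6 promoters flank the insert, as is standard for pcDNA3, and can serve for in vitro transcription or as sequencing primer sites. Small annotated fragments such as the truncated HIV-1 LTR, ble, lacI and bom hits appear to be short sequence matches or backbone remnants rather than functional elements.

LIN28A is an RNA-binding protein that blocks processing of let-7 precursor microRNAs. The associated publication concerns Lin28-mediated terminal uridylation of pre-let-7. The construct therefore suits transient or stable overexpression of tagged LIN28A in cultured mammalian cells, with the FLAG tag allowing detection by immunoblotting and immunoprecipitation of the protein and its bound RNAs or partners.
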