Addgene plasmid #51371: pcDNA3-FLAG-Lin28A
Depositing lab: Narry Kim. Depositing organization: Seoul National University. Publication: Lin28 mediates the terminal uridylation of let-7 precursor MicroRNA. Heo I, Joo C, Cho J, Ha M, Han J, Kim VN. Mol Cell. 2008 Oct 24;32(2):276-84. doi: 10.1016/j.molcel.2008.09.014. PubMed 18951094.
Backbone
  Vector backbone: pcDNA3
  Backbone manufacturer: Invitrogen
  Vector type: Mammalian Expression
Growth in bacteria
  Bacterial resistance: Ampicillin, 100 μg/mL
  Growth temperature: 37°C
  Growth strain: DH5alpha
  Copy number: Low Copy
Gene/Insert
  Gene/Insert name: Lin28A (alt name: Lin28)
  Species: H. sapiens (human)
  Insert size (bp): 630
  Entrez Gene: LIN28A (a.k.a. CSDD1, LIN-28, LIN28, ZCCHC1, lin-28A)
  Promoter: CMV
  Tag / fusion protein: FLAG (N terminal on backbone)
  Cloning method: Restriction Enzyme; 5′ cloning site BamHI (not destroyed); 3′ cloning site XhoI (not destroyed)
  Sequencing primers: 5′ CAATGGGCGTGGATAGCG; 3′ CCAGGGTCAAGGAAGGCAC
Terms and licenses: Academic/Nonprofit Terms; Industry Terms: Not Available to Industry
How to cite: pcDNA3-FLAG-Lin28A was a gift from Narry Kim (Addgene plasmid # 51371 ; http://n2t.net/addgene:51371 ; RRID:Addgene_51371)
