>Addgene plasmid #51371 | pcDNA3-FLAG-Lin28A | addgene partial sequence | sequence record 80100 | CMV-F 5'-CGCAAATGGGCGGTAGGCGTG-3'
GCTCTCTGGCTAACTAGAGAACCCACTGCTTACTGGCTTATCGAAATTAATACGACTCACTATAGGGAGA
CCCAAGCTTATGGACTACAAAGACGATGACGATAAAGGATCCATGGGCTCCGTGTCCAACCAGCAGTTTG
CAGGTGGCTGCGCCAAGGCGGCAGAAGAGGCGCCCGAGGAGGCGCCGGAGGACGCGGCCCGGGCGGCGGA
CGAGCCTCAGCTGCTGCACGGTGCGGGCATCTGTAAGTGGTTCAACGTGCGCATGGGGTTCGGCTTCCTG
TCCATGACCGCCCGCGCCGGGGTCGCGCTCGACCCCCCAGTGGATGTCTTTGTGCACCAGAGTAAGCTGC
ACATGGAAGGGTTCCGGAGCTTGAAGGAGGGTGAGGCAGTGGAGTTCACCTTTAAGAAGTCAGCCAAGGG
TCTGGAATCCATCCGTGTCACCGGACCTGGTGGAGTATTCTGTATTGGGAGTGAGAGGCGGCCAAAAGGA
AAGAGCATGCAGAAGCGCAGATCAAAAGGAGACAGGTGCTACAACTGTGGAGGTCTAGATCATCATGCCA
AGGAATGCAAGCTGCCACCCCAGCCCAAGAAGTGCCACTTCTGCCAGAGCATCAGCCATATGGTAGCCTC
ATGTCCGCTGAAGGCCCAGCAGGGCCCTAGTGCACAGGGAAAGCCAACCTACTTTCGAGAGGAAGAAGAA
GAAATCCACAGCCCTACCCTGCTCCCGGAGGCACAGAATTGAGCCACACTCGAGCATGCATCTAGAGGGC
CCTATTCTATAGTGTCACCTAAATGCTAGAGCTCGCTGATCAGCCTCGACTGTGCCTTCTAGTTGCCAGC
CATCTGTTGTTTGCCCCTCCCCCGTGCCTTCCTTGACCCTGGAAGGTGCCACTCCCACTGTCCTTTCCTA
ATAAAATGA
